>Addgene plasmid #191004 | pBTK1009 (pSL9) | addgene full sequence | sequence record 410025 | Addgene NGS Result
ATGGCCACGCAGTCCAGAGAAATCGGCATTCAAGCCAAGAACAAGCCCGGTCACTGGGTGCAAACGGAAC
GCAAAGCGCATGAGGCGTGGGCCGGGCTTATTGCGAGGAAACCCACGGCGGCAATGCTGCTGCATCACCT
CGTGGCGCAGATGGGCCACCAGAACGCCGTGGTGGTCAGCCAGAAGACACTTTCCAAGCTCATCGGACGT
TCTTTGCGGACGGTCCAATACGCAGTCAAGGACTTGGTGGCCGAGCGCTGGATCTCCGTCGTGAAGCTCA
ACGGCCCCGGCACCGTGTCGGCCTACGTGGTCAATGACCGCGTGGCGTGGGGCCAGCCCCGCGACCAGTT
GCGCCTGTCTGTGTTCAGTGCCGCCGTGGTGGTTGATCACGACGACCAGGACGAATCGCTGTTGGGGCAT
GGCGACCTGCGCCGCATCCCGACCCTGTATCCGGGCGAGCAGCAACTACCGACCGGCCCCGGCGAGGAGC
CGCCCAGCCAGCCCGGCATTCCGGGCATGGAACCAGACCTGCCAGCCTTGACCGAAACGGACGAATGGGA
ACGGCGCGGGCAGCAGCGCCTGCCGATGCCCGATGAGCCGTGTTTTCTGGACGATGGCGAGCCGTTGGAG
CCGCCGACACGGGTCACGCTGCCGCGCCGGTAGCACTTGGGTTGCGCAGCAACCCGTAAGTGCGCTGTTC
CAGACTATCGGCTGTAGCCGCCTCGCCGCCCTATACCTTGTCTGCCTCCCCGCGTTGCGTCGCGGTGCAT
GGAGCCGGGCCACCTCGACCTGAATGGAAGCCGGCGGCACCTCGCTAACGGATTCACCGTTTTTATCAGG
CTCTGGGAGGCAGAATAAATGATCATATCGTCAATTATTACCTCCACGGGGAGAGCCTGAGCAAACTGGC
CTCAGGCATTTGAGAAGCACACGGTCACACTGCTTCCGGTAGTCAATAAACCGGTAAACCAGCAATAGAC
ATAAGCGGCTATTTAACGACCCTGCCCTGAACCGACGACCGGGTCGAATTTGCTTTCGAATTTCTGCCAT
TCATCCGCTTATTATCACTTATTCAGGCGTAGCAACCAGGCGTTTAAGGGCACCAATAACTGCCTTAAAA
AAATTACGCCCCGCCCTGCCACTCATCGCAGTACGGCCTATTGGTTAAAAAATGAGCTGATTTAACAAAA
ATTTAACGCGAATTTTAACAAAATATTAACGCTTACAATTTCCATTCGCCATTCAGGCTGCGCAACTGTT
GGGAAGGGCGATCGGTGCGGGCCTCTTCGCTATTACGCCAGCTGGCGAAAGGGGGATGTGCTGCAAGGCG
ATTAAGTTGGGTAACGCCAGGGTTTTCCCAGTCACGACGTTGTCTGACAGGCCCCTTGAGACCAGCTTTG
GCAGTTTATTCTTGACATGTAGTGAGGGGGCTGGTATAATCACATAGTACTGTTATACAGAAACAGAGGA
GATATTACATATGGATAGCACTGAGAACGTCATCAAGCCCTTCATGCGCTTCAAGGTGCACATGGAGGGC
TCCGTGAACGGCCACGAGTTCGAGATCGAGGGCGTGGGCGAGGGCAAGCCCTACGAGGGCACCCAGACCG
CCAAGCTGCAAGTGACCAAGGGCGGCCCCCTGCCCTTCGCCTGGGACATCCTGTCCCCCCAGTTCTTCTA
CGGCTCCAAGGCGTACATCAAGCACCCCGCCGACATCCCCGACTACCTCAAGCAGTCCTTCCCCGAGGGC
TTCAAGTGGGAGCGCGTGATGAACTTCGAGGACGGCGGCGTGGTGACCGTGACCCAGGACTCCTCCCTGC
AGGACGGCACCCTCATCTACCACGTGAAGTTCATCGGCGTGAACTTCCCCTCCGACGGCCCCGTAATGCA
GAAGAAGACTCTGGGCTGGGAGCCCTCCACTGAGCGCAACTACCCCCGCGACGGCGTGCTGAAGGGCGAG
AACCACATGGCGCTGAAGCTGAAGGGCGGCGGCCACTACCTGTGTGAGTTCAAGTCCATCTACATGGCCA
AGAAGCCCGTGAAGCTGCCCGGCTACCACTACGTGGACTACAAGCTCGACATCACCTCCCACAACGAGGA
CTACACCGTGGTGGAGCAGTACGAGCGCGCCGAGGCCCGCCACCACCTGTTCCAGACTCACGGTATGGAC
GAATTGTACAAGCACGACGAATTGTAAAAGGATCTCCAGGCATCAAATAAAACGAAAGGCTCAGTCGAAA
GACTGGGCCTTTCGTTTTATCTGTTGTTTGTCGGTGAACGCTCTCTACTAGAGTCACACTGGCTCACCTT
CGGGTGGGCCTTTCTGCGTTTATAAGTCGGTCTCACCGAGCGGCCGCGTGTTACAACCAATTAACCAATT
CTGATTAGAAAAACTCATCGAGCATCAAATGAAACTGCAATTTATTCATATCAGGATTATCAATACCATA
TTTTTGAAAAAGCCGTTTCTGTAATGAAGGAGAAAACTCACCGAGGCAGTTCCATAGGATGGCAAGATCC
TGGTATCGGTCTGCGATTCCGACTCGTCCAACATCAATACAACCTATTAATTTCCCCTCGTCAAAAATAA
GGTTATCAAGTGAGAAATCACCATGAGTGACGACTGAATCCGGTGAGAATGGCAAAAGCTTATGCATTTC
TTTCCAGACTTGTTCAACAGGCCAGCCATTACGCTCGTCATCAAAATCACTCGCATCAACCAAACCGTTA
TTCATTCGTGATTGCGCCTGAGCGAGGCGAAATACGCGATCGCTGTTAAAAGGACAATTACAAACAGGAA
TCGAATGCAACCGGCGCAGGAACACTGCCAGCGCATCAACAATATTTTCACCTGAATCAGGATATTCTTC
TAATACCTGGAATGCTGTTTTCCCGGGGATCGCAGTGGTGAGTAACCATGCATCATCAGGAGTACGGATA
AAATGCTTGATGGTCGGAAGAGGCATAAATTCCGTCAGCCAGTTTAGTCTGACCATCTCATCTGTAACAT
CATTGGCAACGCTACCTTTGCCATGTTTCAGAAACAACTCTGGCGCATCGGGCTTCCCATACAATCGATA
GATTGTCGCACCTGATTGCCCGACATTATCGCGAGCCCATTTATACCCATATAAATCAGCATCCATGTTG
GAATTTAATCGCGGCCTGGAGCAAGACGTTTCCCGTTGAATATGGCTCATAACACCCCTTGTATTACTGT
TTATGTAAGCAGACAGTTTTATTGTTCATGATGATATATTTTTATCTTGTGCAATGTAACATCAGAGATT
TTGAGACACAACGTGGCTTTGTTGAATAAATCGAACTTTTGCTGAGTTGAAGGATCAGTCATGACCAAAA
TCCCTTAACGTGAGCCCTGCGCCATCAGATCCTTGGCGGCAAGAAAGCCATCCAGTTTACTTTGCAGGGC
TTCCCAACCTTACCAGAGGGCGCCCCAGCTGGCAATTCCGGTTCGCTTGCTGTCCATAAAACCGCCCAGT
CTAGCTATCGCCATGTAAGCCCACTGCAAGCTACCTGCTTTCTCTTTGCGCTTGCGTTTTCCCTTGTCCA
GATAGCCCAGTAGCTGACATTCATCCCAGGTGGCACTTTTCGGGGAAATGTGCGCGCCCGCGTTCCTGCT
GGCGCTGGGCCTGTTTCTGGCGCTGGACTTCCCGCTGTTCCGTCAGCAGCTTTTCGCCCACGGCCTTGAT
GATCGCGGCGGCCTTGGCCTGCATATCCCGATTCAACGGCCCCAGGGCGTCCAGAACGGGCTTCAGGCGC
TCCCGAAGGTCTCGGGCCGTCTCTTGGGCTTGATCGGCCTTCTTGCGCATCTCACGCGCTCCTGCGGCGG
CCTGTAGGGCAGGCTCATACCCCTGCCGAACCGCTTTTGTCAGCCGGTTGGCCACGGCTTCCGGCGTCTC
AACGCGCTTTGAGATTCCCAGCTTTTCGGCCAATCCCTGCGGTGCATAGGCGCGTGGCTCGACCGCTTGC
GGGCTGATGGTGACGTGGCCCACTGGTGGCCGCTCCAGGGCCTCGTAGAACGCCTGAATGCGCGTGTGAC
GTGCCTTGCTGCCCTCGATGCCCCGTTGCAGCCCTAGATCGGCCACAGCGGCCGCAAACGTGGTCTGGTC
GCGGGTCATCTGCGCTTTGTTGCCGATGAACTCCTTGGCCGACAGCCTGCCGTCCTGCGTCAGCGGCACC
ACGAACGCGGTCATGTGCGGGCTGGTTTCGTCACGGTGGATGCTGGCCGTCACGATGCGATCCGCCCCGT
ACTTGTCCGCCAGCCACTTGTGCGCCTTCTCGAAGAACGCCGCCTGCTGTTCTTGGCTGGCCGACTTCCA
CCATTCCGGGCTGGCCGTCATGACGTACTCGACCGCCAACACAGCGTCCTTGCGCCGCTTCTCTGGCAGC
AACTCGCGCAGTCGGCCCATCGCTTCATCGGTGCTGCTGGCCGCCCAGTGCTCGTTCTCTGGCGTCCTGC
TGGCGTCAGCGTTGGGCGTCTCGCGCTCGCGGTAGGCGTGCTTGAGACTGGCCGCCACGTTGCCCATTTT
CGCCAGCTTCTTGCATCGCATGATCGCGTATGCCGCCATGCCTGCCCCTCCCTTTTGGTGTCCAACCGGC
TCGACGGGGGCAGCGCAAGGCGGTGCCTCCGGCGGGCCACTCAATGCTTGAGTATACTCACTAGACTTTG
CTTCGCAAAGTCGTGACCGCCTACGGCGGCTGCGGCGCCCTACGGGCTTGCTCTCCGGGCTTCGCCCTGC
GCGGTCGCTGCGCTCCCTTGCCAGCCCGTGGATATGTGGACGATGGCCGCGAGCGGCCACCGGCTGGCTC
GCTTCGCTCGGCCCGTGGACAACCCTGCTGGACAAGCTGATGGACAGGCTGCGCCTGCCCACGAGCTTGA
CCACAGGGATTGCCCACCGGCTACCCAGCCTTCGACCACATACCCACCGGCTCCAACTGCGCGGCCTGCG
GCCTTGCCCCATCAATTTTTTTAATTTTCTCTGGGGAAAAGCCTCCGGCCTGCGGCCTGCGCGCTTCGCT
TGCCGGTTGGACACCAAGTGGAAGGCGGGTCAAGGCTCGCGCAGCGACCGCGCAGCGGCTTGGCCTTGAC
GCGCCTGGAACGACCCAAGCCTATGCGAGTGGGGGCAGTCGAAGGGCGAAGCCCGCCCGCCTGCCCCCCG
AGCCTCACGGCGGCGAGTGCGGGGGTTCCAAGGGGGCAGCGCCACCTTGGGCAAGGCCGAAGGCCGCGCA
GTCGATCAACAAGCCCCGGAGGGGCCACTTTTTGCCGGAGGGGGAGCCGCGCCGAAGGCGTGGGGGAACC
CCGCAGGGGTGCCCTTCTTTGGGCACCAAAGAACTAGATATAGGGCGAAATGCGAAAGACTTAAAAATCA
ACAACTTAAAAAAGGGGGGTACGCAACAGCTCATTGCGGCACCCCCCGCAATAGCTCATTGCGTAGGTTA
AAGAAAATCTGTAATTGACTGCCACTTTTACGCAACGCATAATTGTTGTCGCGCTGCCGAAAAGTTGCAG
CTGATTGCGCATGGTGCCGCAACCGTGCGGCACCCCTACCGCATGGAGATAAGC
Features (pLannotate 1.2.2; 11 found; start..end, strand, type, name):
      1..663     +  CDS            pBBR1 Rep: replication protein for the broad-host-range plasmid pBBR1 from Bordetella bronchiseptica
    724..793     +  CDS            TcR (fragment): tetracycline efflux protein; tet; confers resistance to tetracycline
   1123..1154    -  CDS            CmR (fragment): chloramphenicol acetyltransferase confers resistance to chloramphenicol
   1154..1231    +  rep_origin     M13 ori (fragment): M13 bacteriophage origin of replication; arrow indicates direction of (+) strand synthesis
   1235..1373    -  CDS            lacZα (fragment): LacZα fragment of β-galactosidase; lacZ fragment
   1481..2155    +  CDS            E2-Crimson: E2-Crimson is a basic (constitutively fluorescent) far red fluorescent protein published in 2009, derived from Discosoma sp.. It is reported to be a rapidly-maturing tetramer with low acid sensitivity.
   2214..2285    +  terminator     rrnB T1 terminator: transcription terminator T1 from the E. coli rrnB gene
   2301..2328    +  terminator     T7Te terminator: phage T7 early transcription terminator
   2385..3200    -  CDS            KanR: aminoglycoside phosphotransferase; aph(3')-Ia; confers resistance to kanamycin in bacteria or G418 (Geneticin®) in eukaryotes
   3374..3649    -  CDS            tnpA (fragment): TN5P_ECOLX - Also known as tnp. Experimental evidence at protein level: Swiss-Prot protein existence level 1. Mediates transposition of transposon Tn5 by a 'cut and paste' mechanism. First, the monomeric transposase binds the 19 bp inverted DNA repeats flanking the transposon. Then, dimerization of the DNA- bound transposase creates a synaptic DNA complex. After nicking of the first DNA strand, excision of the transposon proceeds through a series of intermediates. The transposase then mediates the insertion of the transposon at a new site by strand transfer. The activity of the wild- type tran
   4813..5584    +  rep_origin     pBBR1 oriV: replication origin of the broad-host-range plasmid pBBR1 from Bordetella bronchiseptica; requires the pBBR1 Rep protein for replication
