[The description below was written by a language model from this plasmid's Addgene catalogue record and pLannotate feature annotations shown in this document.]
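Description:
pBTK1009 (pSL9) is a broad-host-range bacterial expression plasmid built on the pBBR1MCS-2 backbone and forming part of a toolkit for genetically engineering newly isolated bacteria. Replication depends on the pBBR1 oriV together with the plasmid-encoded pBBR1 Rep protein, a pair originally from Bordetella bronchiseptica that functions in many Gram-negative species. The two features wrap around the numbering origin of the circular 5,584-nt sequence and so lie next to each other. The plasmid is listed as low copy and is selected with kanamycin through an aminoglycoside phosphotransferase (KanR) gene.

The payload is E2-Crimson, a rapidly maturing, constitutively fluorescent far-red tetrameric protein derived from Discosoma sp. According to the catalogue entry it is driven by the CP25 promoter, a synthetic constitutive promoter. The promoter is not itself annotated in the feature table but presumably sits in the unannotated stretch just upstream of the coding sequence. Transcription is stopped by tandem rrnB T1 and T7Te terminators downstream of the reporter. The cassette was introduced by Gibson assembly, and part of the plasmid derives from pBTK570.

The remaining annotations are short fragments of TcR, CmR, M13 ori, lacZα and Tn5 transposase. They appear to be nonfunctional backbone remnants or partial homology hits rather than working elements, with the lacZα piece consistent with the original pBBR1MCS-2 cloning region. No mobilisation element is annotated in the table, which also leaves a large region upstream of oriV undescribed. The construct provides a visible far-red marker for testing whether a pBBR1 replicon and kanamycin selection work in a given bacterium, and for fluorescently labelling cells.
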