Addgene plasmid #191004: pBTK1009 (pSL9)
Purpose: Expresses E2 Crimson on a broad host range pBBR1 origin plasmid
Depositing lab: Jeffrey Barrick. Depositing organization: University of Texas at Austin. Publication: The Pathfinder plasmid toolkit for genetically engineering newly isolated bacteria enables the study of Drosophila-colonizing Orbaceae. Elston KM, Phillips LE, Leonard SP, Young E, Holley JC, Ahsanullah T, McReynolds B, Moran NA, Barrick JE. ISME Commun. 2023 May 24;3(1):49. doi: 10.1038/s43705-023-00255-3. PubMed 37225918.
Backbone
  Vector backbone: pBBR1MCS-2
  Backbone size w/o insert (bp): 4528
  Vector type: Bacterial Expression, Synthetic Biology
Growth in bacteria
  Bacterial resistance: Kanamycin, 50 μg/mL
  Growth temperature: 37°C
  Growth strain: DH5alpha
  Copy number: Low Copy
Gene/Insert
  Gene/Insert name: E2-Crimson
  Species: Discosoma sp.
  Insert size (bp): 717
  Promoter: CP25
  Cloning method: Gibson Cloning
Resource information
  A portion of this plasmid was derived from a plasmid made by: pBTK570
Terms and licenses: Academic/Nonprofit Terms; Industry Terms: Not Available to Industry
Depositor comments: Please visit https://www.biorxiv.org/content/10.1101/2023.02.15.528778v1 for bioRxiv preprint.
How to cite: pBTK1009 (pSL9) was a gift from Jeffrey Barrick (Addgene plasmid # 191004 ; http://n2t.net/addgene:191004 ; RRID:Addgene_191004)
